Addgene plasmid #107826: pHBS1277 TDP43 RRM-GFP N345I
Purpose: To test the effect of sequence on TDP43 droplet properties
Depositing lab: Rajat Rohatgi. Depositing organization: Stanford University.
Backbone
  Vector backbone: pCS2-Dest
  Vector type: Mammalian Expression
Growth in bacteria
  Bacterial resistance: Ampicillin, 100 μg/mL
  Growth temperature: 37°C
  Growth strain: DH5alpha
  Copy number: High Copy
Gene/Insert
  Gene/Insert name: TARDBP mutant
  Species: H. sapiens (human)
  Mutation: N345I mutation in LLPS reporter
  Entrez Gene: TARDBP (a.k.a. ALS10, TDP-43)
  Cloning method: Gibson Cloning
Terms and licenses: Academic/Nonprofit Terms; Industry Terms: Not Available to Industry
How to cite: pHBS1277 TDP43 RRM-GFP N345I was a gift from Rajat Rohatgi (Addgene plasmid # 107826 ; http://n2t.net/addgene:107826 ; RRID:Addgene_107826)
