[The description below was written by a language model from this plasmid's Addgene catalogue record and pLannotate feature annotations shown in this document.]
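Description:
pHBS1277 TDP43 RRM-GFP N345I is a mammalian expression plasmid built on the pCS2-Dest backbone, a Gateway-adapted member of the pCS2 family. It is maintained in E. coli as a high-copy plasmid through a ColE1/pUC-type origin and selected with ampicillin via the β-lactamase gene. An f1 phage origin and remnants of the lac region (lac promoter/operator, lacI and lacZα fragments) are also present as backbone carry-over. No mammalian selection marker is annotated, so the plasmid appears suited to transient expression.

The expression cassette is driven by the simian CMV IE94 enhancer/promoter and terminated by the SV40 polyadenylation signal. An SP6 promoter sits just upstream of the insert, and T7 (fragment) and T3 promoters lie downstream in the opposite orientation, the usual pCS2 layout that also permits in vitro transcription. Between attB1 and attB2 sites lies the insert, a human TARDBP (TDP-43) mutant assembled by Gibson cloning. The only coding feature annotated there is superfolder GFP, which occupies the middle of the interval and is flanked by several hundred unannotated bases on each side. This layout, together with the name, suggests a reporter in which GFP takes the place of the RRM region between TDP-43 sequences, although the record does not spell out the exact domain boundaries. The construct carries an N345I substitution in what the record calls an LLPS (liquid–liquid phase separation) reporter, and it is intended for testing how sequence changes affect the properties of TDP-43 droplets. The depositor and sequencing-derived records differ by only a few nucleotides in length and show the same feature arrangement.
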