Features (pLannotate 1.2.2; 17 found; start..end, strand, type, name):
     35..53      +  promoter       SP6 promoter: promoter for bacteriophage SP6 RNA polymerase
    108..132     +  protein_bind   attB1: mutant version of attB; recombination site for the Gateway® BP reaction BP Clonase™
    478..1179    +  CDS            Superfolder GFP: Superfolder GFP is a basic (constitutively fluorescent) green fluorescent protein published in 2005, derived from Aequorea victoria. It is reported to be a very rapidly-maturing weak dimer.
   1660..1684    -  protein_bind   attB2: mutant version of attB; recombination site for the Gateway® BP reaction BP Clonase™
   1707..1724    -  promoter       T7 promoter (fragment): promoter for bacteriophage T7 RNA polymerase
   1729..1863    -  polyA_signal   SV40 poly(A) signal: SV40 polyadenylation signal
   1976..1994    -  promoter       T3 promoter: promoter for bacteriophage T3 RNA polymerase
   2039..2055    -  protein_bind   lac operator: The lac repressor binds to the lac operator to inhibit transcription in E. coli. This inhibition can be relieved by adding lactose or isopropyl-β-D-thiogalactopyranoside (IPTG). lac repressor encoded by lacI
   2063..2093    -  promoter       lac promoter: promoter for the E. coli lac operon
   2108..2129    -  protein_bind   CAP binding site: CAP binding activates transcription in the presence of cAMP. E. coli catabolite activator protein
   2142..2234    -  CDS            lacI (fragment): lac repressor; lacI; The lac repressor binds to the lac operator to inhibit transcription in E. coli. This inhibition can be relieved by adding lactose or isopropyl-β-D-thiogalactopyranoside (IPTG).
   2417..3005    -  rep_origin     ori: high-copy-number ColE1/pMB1/pBR322/pUC origin of replication
   3176..4036    -  CDS            AmpR: β-lactamase; bla; confers resistance to ampicillin, carbenicillin, and related antibiotics
   4037..4141    -  promoter       AmpR promoter: bla
   4194..4622    -  rep_origin     f1 ori (sequence partly withheld): f1 bacteriophage origin of replication; arrow indicates direction of (+) strand synthesis
   4627..4693    -  CDS            lacZα (fragment): LacZα fragment of β-galactosidase; lacZ fragment
   4696..5680    +  promoter       CMV IE94 promoter: enhancer/promoter region of simian cytomegalovirus major immediate early transcription unit IE94
>Addgene plasmid #107826 | pHBS1277 TDP43 RRM-GFP N345I | depositor full sequence | sequence record 203581 | pHBS1277 TDP43 RRM-GFP N345I sequence 5680 bps
CGCCATTCTGCCTGGGGACGTCGGAGCAAGCTTGATTTAGGTGACACTATAGAATACAAGCTACTTGTTC
TTTTTGCAGGATCCCATCGATTCGAATTCAAGGATCAACAAGTTTGTACAAAAAAGCAGGCTGGCGCCGG
TACCACCGGTGCCACCATGGGATCCATGTCTGAATATATTCGGGTAACCGAAGATGAGAACGATGAGCCC
ATTGAAATACCATCGGAAGACGATGGGACGGTGCTGCTCTCCACGGTTACAGCCCAGTTTCCAGGGGCGT
GTGGGCTTCGCTACAGGAATCCAGTGTCTCAGTGTATGAGAGGTGTCCGGCTGGTAGAAGGAATTCTGCA
TGCCCCAGATGCTGGCTGGGGAAATCTGGTGTATGTTGTCAACTATCCAAAAGATAACAAAAGAAAAATG
GATGAGACAGATGCTTCATCAGCAGTGAAAGTGAAAAGAGCAGTCCAGAAAACATCCAGTAAAGGAGAGG
AACTATTTACAGGTACTGTGCCTATCAAAGTCGAGCTGGACGGCGACGTAAACGGCCACAAGTTCAGCGT
GCGTGGCGAGGGCGAGGGCGATGCCACCGAGGGCAAGCTGACCCTGAAGTTCATCTGCACCACCGGCAAG
CTGCCGGTGCCGTGGCCGACCCTCGTGACCACCCTGACCTACGGCGTGCAGTGCTTCAGCCGCTACCCGG
ACCACATGAAGCGTCACGACTTCTTCAAGTCCGCCATGCCGGAAGGCTACGTCCAGGAGCGCACCATCGA
GTTCAAGGACGACGGCACCTACAAGACCCGCGCGGAGGTGAAGTTCGAGGGCGACACCCTGGTGAACCGC
ATCGAGCTGAAGGGCAACGACTTCAAGGAGGACGGCAACATCCTGGGTCACAAGCTGGAGTACAACCACA
ACAGCCACAACGTCCGTATCGAAGCCGACAAGCAGAAGAACGGCATCAAGGCTAACTTCAAGATCCGCCA
CAACGTTGAGGACGGCAGCCAGCAGGAAGCCGACCACAAACAGCAGAACACCCCGATCGGCGACGGCCCG
GTGCGCCTGCCGGACAACCACTATCTGAGCACCCAGACCACGCTGAGCAAAGACCCGAACGAGAAGCGCG
ATCACATGGTCCTGAAGGAGTTCGTGACGGCAGCCGGTATCACTAAAGGTGAAGATGAAAGTGGATCCAA
TGCCGAACCTAAGCACAATAGCAATAGACAGTTAGAAAGAAGTGGAAGATTTGGTGGTAATCCAGGTGGC
TTTGGGAATCAGGGTGGATTTGGTAATAGCAGAGGGGGTGGAGCTGGTTTGGGAAACAATCAAGGTAGTA
ATATGGGTGGTGGGATGAACTTTGGTGCGTTCAGCATTAATCCAGCCATGATGGCTGCCGCCCAGGCAGC
ACTACAGAGCAGTTGGGGTATGATGGGCATGTTAGCCAGCCAGCAGATCCAGTCAGGCCCATCGGGTAAT
AACCAAAACCAAGGCAACATGCAGAGGGAGCCAAACCAGGCCTTCGGTTCTGGAAATAACTCTTATAGTG
GCTCTAATTCTGGTGCAGCAATTGGTTGGGGATCAGCATCCAATGCAGGGTCGGGCAGTGGTTTTAATGG
AGGCTTTGGCTCAAGCATGGATTCTAAGTCTTCTGGCTGGGGAATGTAGACCCAGCTTTCTTGTACAAAG
TGGTTGATCCTCTCGAGCCTCTAGAACTATAGTGAGTCGTATTACGTAGATCCAGACATGATAAGATACA
TTGATGAGTTTGGACAAACCACAACTAGAATGCAGTGAAAAAAATGCTTTATTTGTGAAATTTGTGATGC
TATTGCTTTATTTGTAACCATTATAAGCTGCAATAAACAAGTTAACAACAACAATTGCATTCATTTTATG
TTTCAGGTTCAGGGGGAGGTGTGGGAGGTTTTTTAATTCGCGGCCGCGGCGCCAATGCATTGGGCCCGGT
ACCCAGCTTTTGTTCCCTTTAGTGAGGGTTAATTGCGCGCTTGGCGTAATCATGGTCATAGCTGTTTCCT
GTGTGAAATTGTTATCCGCTCACAATTCCACACAACATACGAGCCGGAAGCATAAAGTGTAAAGCCTGGG
GTGCCTAATGAGTGAGCTAACTCACATTAATTGCGTTGCGCTCACTGCCCGCTTTCCAGTCGGGAAACCT
GTCGTGCCAGCTGCATTAATGAATCGGCCAACGCGCGGGGAGAGGCGGTTTGCGTATTGGGCGCTCTTCC
GCTTCCTCGCTCACTGACTCGCTGCGCTCGGTCGTTCGGCTGCGGCGAGCGGTATCAGCTCACTCAAAGG
CGGTAATACGGTTATCCACAGAATCAGGGGATAACGCAGGAAAGAACATGTGAGCAAAAGGCCAGCAAAA
GGCCAGGAACCGTAAAAAGGCCGCGTTGCTGGCGTTTTTCCATAGGCTCCGCCCCCCTGACGAGCATCAC
AAAAATCGACGCTCAAGTCAGAGGTGGCGAAACCCGACAGGACTATAAAGATACCAGGCGTTTCCCCCTG
GAAGCTCCCTCGTGCGCTCTCCTGTTCCGACCCTGCCGCTTACCGGATACCTGTCCGCCTTTCTCCCTTC
GGGAAGCGTGGCGCTTTCTCATAGCTCACGCTGTAGGTATCTCAGTTCGGTGTAGGTCGTTCGCTCCAAG
CTGGGCTGTGTGCACGAACCCCCCGTTCAGCCCGACCGCTGCGCCTTATCCGGTAACTATCGTCTTGAGT
CCAACCCGGTAAGACACGACTTATCGCCACTGGCAGCAGCCACTGGTAACAGGATTAGCAGAGCGAGGTA
TGTAGGCGGTGCTACAGAGTTCTTGAAGTGGTGGCCTAACTACGGCTACACTAGAAGGACAGTATTTGGT
ATCTGCGCTCTGCTGAAGCCAGTTACCTTCGGAAAAAGAGTTGGTAGCTCTTGATCCGGCAAACAAACCA
CCGCTGGTAGCGGTGGTTTTTTTGTTTGCAAGCAGCAGATTACGCGCAGAAAAAAAGGATCTCAAGAAGA
TCCTTTGATCTTTTCTACGGGGTCTGACGCTCAGTGGAACGAAAACTCACGTTAAGGGATTTTGGTCATG
AGATTATCAAAAAGGATCTTCACCTAGATCCTTTTAAATTAAAAATGAAGTTTTAAATCAATCTAAAGTA
TATATGAGTAAACTTGGTCTGACAGTTACCAATGCTTAATCAGTGAGGCACCTATCTCAGCGATCTGTCT
ATTTCGTTCATCCATAGTTGCCTGACTCCCCGTCGTGTAGATAACTACGATACGGGAGGGCTTACCATCT
GGCCCCAGTGCTGCAATGATACCGCGAGACCCACGCTCACCGGCTCCAGATTTATCAGCAATAAACCAGC
CAGCCGGAAGGGCCGAGCGCAGAAGTGGTCCTGCAACTTTATCCGCCTCCATCCAGTCTATTAATTGTTG
CCGGGAAGCTAGAGTAAGTAGTTCGCCAGTTAATAGTTTGCGCAACGTTGTTGCCATTGCTACAGGCATC
GTGGTGTCACGCTCGTCGTTTGGTATGGCTTCATTCAGCTCCGGTTCCCAACGATCAAGGCGAGTTACAT
GATCCCCCATGTTGTGCAAAAAAGCGGTTAGCTCCTTCGGTCCTCCGATCGTTGTCAGAAGTAAGTTGGC
CGCAGTGTTATCACTCATGGTTATGGCAGCACTGCATAATTCTCTTACTGTCATGCCATCCGTAAGATGC
TTTTCTGTGACTGGTGAGTACTCAACCAAGTCATTCTGAGAATAGTGTATGCGGCGACCGAGTTGCTCTT
GCCCGGCGTCAATACGGGATAATACCGCGCCACATAGCAGAACTTTAAAAGTGCTCATCATTGGAAAACG
TTCTTCGGGGCGAAAACTCTCAAGGATCTTACCGCTGTTGAGATCCAGTTCGATGTAACCCACTCGTGCA
CCCAACTGATCTTCAGCATCTTTTACTTTCACCAGCGTTTCTGGGTGAGCAAAAACAGGAAGGCAAAATG
CCGCAAAAAAGGGAATAAGGGCGACACGGAAATGTTGAATACTCATACTCTTCCTTTTTCAATATTATTG
AAGCATTTATCAGGGTTATTGTCTCATGAGCGGATACATATTTGAATGTATTTAGAAAAATAAACAAATA
GGGGTTCCGCGCACATTTCCCCGAAAAGTGCCACCTAAATTGTAAGCGTTAATATTTTGTTAAAATTCGC
GTTAAATTTTTGTTAAATCAGCTCATTTTTTAACCAATAGGCCGAAATCGGCAAAATCCCTTATAAATCA
AAAGAATAGACCGAGATAGGGT
[37 nt withheld, positions 4293-4329]
AAAGAACGTGGACTCCAACGTCAAAGG
[49 nt withheld, positions 4357-4405]
T
[91 nt withheld, positions 4407-4497]
G
[124 nt withheld, positions 4499-4622]
CCCATTCGCCATTCAGGCTGCGCAACTGTTGGGAAGGGCGATCGGTGCGGGCCTCTTCGCTATTACGCCA
GTCGACCATAGCCAATTCAATATGGCGTATATGGACTCATGCCAATTCAATATGGTGGATCTGGACCTGT
GCCAATTCAATATGGCGTATATGGACTCGTGCCAATTCAATATGGTGGATCTGGACCCCAGCCAATTCAA
TATGGCGGACTTGGCACCATGCCAATTCAATATGGCGGACTTGGCACTGTGCCAACTGGGGAGGGGTCTA
CTTGGCACGGTGCCAAGTTTGAGGAGGGGTCTTGGCCCTGTGCCAAGTCCGCCATATTGAATTGGCATGG
TGCCAATAATGGCGGCCATATTGGCTATATGCCAGGATCAATATATAGGCAATATCCAATATGGCCCTAT
GCCAATATGGCTATTGGCCAGGTTCAATACTATGTATTGGCCCTATGCCATATAGTATTCCATATATGGG
TTTTCCTATTGACGTAGATAGCCCCTCCCAATGGGCGGTCCCATATACCATATATGGGGCTTCCTAATAC
CGCCCATAGCCACTCCCCCATTGACGTCAATGGTCTCTATATATGGTCTTTCCTATTGACGTCATATGGG
CGGTCCTATTGACGTATATGGCGCCTCCCCCATTGACGTCAATTACGGTAAATGGCCCGCCTGGCTCAAT
GCCCATTGACGTCAATAGGACCACCCACCATTGACGTCAATGGGATGGCTCATTGCCCATTCATATCCGT
TCTCACGCCCCCTATTGACGTCAATGACGGTAAATGGCCCACTTGGCAGTACATCAATATCTATTAATAG
TAACTTGGCAAGTACATTACTATTGGAAGGACGCCAGGGTACATTGGCAGTACTCCCATTGACGTCAATG
GCGGTAAATGGCCCGCGATGGCTGCCAAGTACATCCCCATTGACGTCAATGGGGAGGGGCAATGACGCAA
ATGGGCGTTCCATTGACGTAAATGGGCGGTAGGCGTGCCTAATGGGAGGTCTATATAAGCAATGCTCGTT
TAGGGAAC
