Features (pLannotate 1.2.2; 17 found; start..end, strand, type, name):
     36..54      +  promoter       SP6 promoter: promoter for bacteriophage SP6 RNA polymerase
    109..133     +  protein_bind   attB1: mutant version of attB; recombination site for the Gateway® BP reaction BP Clonase™
    479..1180    +  CDS            Superfolder GFP: Superfolder GFP is a basic (constitutively fluorescent) green fluorescent protein published in 2005, derived from Aequorea victoria. It is reported to be a very rapidly-maturing weak dimer.
   1661..1685    -  protein_bind   attB2: mutant version of attB; recombination site for the Gateway® BP reaction BP Clonase™
   1708..1725    -  promoter       T7 promoter (fragment): promoter for bacteriophage T7 RNA polymerase
   1730..1864    -  polyA_signal   SV40 poly(A) signal: SV40 polyadenylation signal
   1977..1995    -  promoter       T3 promoter: promoter for bacteriophage T3 RNA polymerase
   2040..2056    -  protein_bind   lac operator: The lac repressor binds to the lac operator to inhibit transcription in E. coli. This inhibition can be relieved by adding lactose or isopropyl-β-D-thiogalactopyranoside (IPTG). lac repressor encoded by lacI
   2064..2094    -  promoter       lac promoter: promoter for the E. coli lac operon
   2109..2130    -  protein_bind   CAP binding site: CAP binding activates transcription in the presence of cAMP. E. coli catabolite activator protein
   2143..2235    -  CDS            lacI (fragment): lac repressor; lacI; The lac repressor binds to the lac operator to inhibit transcription in E. coli. This inhibition can be relieved by adding lactose or isopropyl-β-D-thiogalactopyranoside (IPTG).
   2418..3006    -  rep_origin     ori: high-copy-number ColE1/pMB1/pBR322/pUC origin of replication
   3177..4037    -  CDS            AmpR: β-lactamase; bla; confers resistance to ampicillin, carbenicillin, and related antibiotics
   4038..4142    -  promoter       AmpR promoter: bla
   4195..4623    -  rep_origin     f1 ori (sequence partly withheld): f1 bacteriophage origin of replication; arrow indicates direction of (+) strand synthesis
   4628..4694    -  CDS            lacZα (fragment): LacZα fragment of β-galactosidase; lacZ fragment
   4701..1       +  promoter       CMV IE94 promoter (across the origin): enhancer/promoter region of simian cytomegalovirus major immediate early transcription unit IE94
>Addgene plasmid #107826 | pHBS1277 TDP43 RRM-GFP N345I | addgene full sequence | sequence record 207953 | Addgene NGS Result
CCGCCATTCTGCCTGGGGACGTCGGAGCAAGCTTGATTTAGGTGACACTATAGAATACAAGCTACTTGTT
CTTTTTGCAGGATCCCATCGATTCGAATTCAAGGATCAACAAGTTTGTACAAAAAAGCAGGCTGGCGCCG
GTACCACCGGTGCCACCATGGGATCCATGTCTGAATATATTCGGGTAACCGAAGATGAGAACGATGAGCC
CATTGAAATACCATCGGAAGACGATGGGACGGTGCTGCTCTCCACGGTTACAGCCCAGTTTCCAGGGGCG
TGTGGGCTTCGCTACAGGAATCCAGTGTCTCAGTGTATGAGAGGTGTCCGGCTGGTAGAAGGAATTCTGC
ATGCCCCAGATGCTGGCTGGGGAAATCTGGTGTATGTTGTCAACTATCCAAAAGATAACAAAAGAAAAAT
GGATGAGACAGATGCTTCATCAGCAGTGAAAGTGAAAAGAGCAGTCCAGAAAACATCCAGTAAAGGAGAG
GAACTATTTACAGGTACTGTGCCTATCAAAGTCGAGCTGGACGGCGACGTAAACGGCCACAAGTTCAGCG
TGCGTGGCGAGGGCGAGGGCGATGCCACCGAGGGCAAGCTGACCCTGAAGTTCATCTGCACCACCGGCAA
GCTGCCGGTGCCGTGGCCGACCCTCGTGACCACCCTGACCTACGGCGTGCAGTGCTTCAGCCGCTACCCG
GACCACATGAAGCGTCACGACTTCTTCAAGTCCGCCATGCCGGAAGGCTACGTCCAGGAGCGCACCATCG
AGTTCAAGGACGACGGCACCTACAAGACCCGCGCGGAGGTGAAGTTCGAGGGCGACACCCTGGTGAACCG
CATCGAGCTGAAGGGCAACGACTTCAAGGAGGACGGCAACATCCTGGGTCACAAGCTGGAGTACAACCAC
AACAGCCACAACGTCCGTATCGAAGCCGACAAGCAGAAGAACGGCATCAAGGCTAACTTCAAGATCCGCC
ACAACGTTGAGGACGGCAGCCAGCAGGAAGCCGACCACAAACAGCAGAACACCCCGATCGGCGACGGCCC
GGTGCGCCTGCCGGACAACCACTATCTGAGCACCCAGACCACGCTGAGCAAAGACCCGAACGAGAAGCGC
GATCACATGGTCCTGAAGGAGTTCGTGACGGCAGCCGGTATCACTAAAGGTGAAGATGAAAGTGGATCCA
ATGCCGAACCTAAGCACAATAGCAATAGACAGTTAGAAAGAAGTGGAAGATTTGGTGGTAATCCAGGTGG
CTTTGGGAATCAGGGTGGATTTGGTAATAGCAGAGGGGGTGGAGCTGGTTTGGGAAACAATCAAGGTAGT
AATATGGGTGGTGGGATGAACTTTGGTGCGTTCAGCATTAATCCAGCCATGATGGCTGCCGCCCAGGCAG
CACTACAGAGCAGTTGGGGTATGATGGGCATGTTAGCCAGCCAGCAGATCCAGTCAGGCCCATCGGGTAA
TAACCAAAACCAAGGCAACATGCAGAGGGAGCCAAACCAGGCCTTCGGTTCTGGAAATAACTCTTATAGT
GGCTCTAATTCTGGTGCAGCAATTGGTTGGGGATCAGCATCCAATGCAGGGTCGGGCAGTGGTTTTAATG
GAGGCTTTGGCTCAAGCATGGATTCTAAGTCTTCTGGCTGGGGAATGTAGACCCAGCTTTCTTGTACAAA
GTGGTTGATCCTCTCGAGCCTCTAGAACTATAGTGAGTCGTATTACGTAGATCCAGACATGATAAGATAC
ATTGATGAGTTTGGACAAACCACAACTAGAATGCAGTGAAAAAAATGCTTTATTTGTGAAATTTGTGATG
CTATTGCTTTATTTGTAACCATTATAAGCTGCAATAAACAAGTTAACAACAACAATTGCATTCATTTTAT
GTTTCAGGTTCAGGGGGAGGTGTGGGAGGTTTTTTAATTCGCGGCCGCGGCGCCAATGCATTGGGCCCGG
TACCCAGCTTTTGTTCCCTTTAGTGAGGGTTAATTGCGCGCTTGGCGTAATCATGGTCATAGCTGTTTCC
TGTGTGAAATTGTTATCCGCTCACAATTCCACACAACATACGAGCCGGGAGCATAAAGTGTAAAGCCTGG
GGTGCCTAATGAGTGAGCTAACTCACATTAATTGCGTTGCGCTCACTGCCCGCTTTCCAGTCGGGAAACC
TGTCGTGCCAGCTGCATTAATGAATCGGCCAACGCGCGGGGAGAGGCGGTTTGCGTATTGGGCGCTCTTC
CGCTTCCTCGCTCACTGACTCGCTGCGCTCGGTCGTTCGGCTGCGGCGAGCGGTATCAGCTCACTCAAAG
GCGGTAATACGGTTATCCACAGAATCAGGGGATAACGCAGGAAAGAACATGTGAGCAAAAGGCCAGCAAA
AGGCCAGGAACCGTAAAAAGGCCGCGTTGCTGGCGTTTTTCCATAGGCTCCGCCCCCCTGACGAGCATCA
CAAAAATCGACGCTCAAGTCAGAGGTGGCGAAACCCGACAGGACTATAAAGATACCAGGCGTTTCCCCCT
GGAAGCTCCCTCGTGCGCTCTCCTGTTCCGACCCTGCCGCTTACCGGATACCTGTCCGCCTTTCTCCCTT
CGGGAAGCGTGGCGCTTTCTCATAGCTCACGCTGTAGGTATCTCAGTTCGGTGTAGGTCGTTCGCTCCAA
GCTGGGCTGTGTGCACGAACCCCCCGTTCAGCCCGACCGCTGCGCCTTATCCGGTAACTATCGTCTTGAG
TCCAACCCGGTAAGACACGACTTATCGCCACTGGCAGCAGCCACTGGTAACAGGATTAGCAGAGCGAGGT
ATGTAGGCGGTGCTACAGAGTTCTTGAAGTGGTGGCCTAACTACGGCTACACTAGAAGAACAGTATTTGG
TATCTGCGCTCTGCTGAAGCCAGTTACCTTCGGAAAAAGAGTTGGTAGCTCTTGATCCGGCAAACAAACC
ACCGCTGGTAGCGGTGGTTTTTTTGTTTGCAAGCAGCAGATTACGCGCAGAAAAAAAGGATCTCAAGAAG
ATCCTTTGATCTTTTCTACGGGGTCTGACGCTCAGTGGAACGAAAACTCACGTTAAGGGATTTTGGTCAT
GAGATTATCAAAAAGGATCTTCACCTAGATCCTTTTAAATTAAAAATGAAGTTTTAAATCAATCTAAAGT
ATATATGAGTAAACTTGGTCTGACAGTTACCAATGCTTAATCAGTGAGGCACCTATCTCAGCGATCTGTC
TATTTCGTTCATCCATAGTTGCCTGACTCCCCGTCGTGTAGATAACTACGATACGGGAGGGCTTACCATC
TGGCCCCAGTGCTGCAATGATACCGCGAGACCCACGCTCACCGGCTCCAGATTTATCAGCAATAAACCAG
CCAGCCGGAAGGGCCGAGCGCAGAAGTGGTCCTGCAACTTTATCCGCCTCCATCCAGTCTATTAATTGTT
GCCGGGAAGCTAGAGTAAGTAGTTCGCCAGTTAATAGTTTGCGCAACGTTGTTGCCATTGCTACAGGCAT
CGTGGTGTCACGCTCGTCGTTTGGTATGGCTTCATTCAGCTCCGGTTCCCAACGATCAAGGCGAGTTACA
TGATCCCCCATGTTGTGCAAAAAAGCGGTTAGCTCCTTCGGTCCTCCGATCGTTGTCAGAAGTAAGTTGG
CCGCAGTGTTATCACTCATGGTTATGGCAGCACTGCATAATTCTCTTACTGTCATGCCATCCGTAAGATG
CTTTTCTGTGACTGGTGAGTACTCAACCAAGTCATTCTGAGAATAGTGTATGCGGCGACCGAGTTGCTCT
TGCCCGGCGTCAATACGGGATAATACCGCGCCACATAGCAGAACTTTAAAAGTGCTCATCATTGGAAAAC
GTTCTTCGGGGCGAAAACTCTCAAGGATCTTACCGCTGTTGAGATCCAGTTCGATGTAACCCACTCGTGC
ACCCAACTGATCTTCAGCATCTTTTACTTTCACCAGCGTTTCTGGGTGAGCAAAAACAGGAAGGCAAAAT
GCCGCAAAAAAGGGAATAAGGGCGACACGGAAATGTTGAATACTCATACTCTTCCTTTTTCAATATTATT
GAAGCATTTATCAGGGTTATTGTCTCATGAGCGGATACATATTTGAATGTATTTAGAAAAATAAACAAAT
AGGGGTTCCGCGCACATTTCCCCGAAAAGTGCCACCTAAATTGTAAGCGTTAATATTTTGTTAAAATTCG
CGTTAAATTTTTGTTAAATCAGCTCATTTTTTAACCAATAGGCCGAAATCGGCAAAATCCCTTATAAATC
AAAAGAATAGACCGAGATAGGGT
[37 nt withheld, positions 4294-4330]
AAAGAACGTGGACTCCAACGTCAAAGG
[49 nt withheld, positions 4358-4406]
T
[91 nt withheld, positions 4408-4498]
G
[124 nt withheld, positions 4500-4623]
CCCATTCGCCATTCAGGCTGCGCAACTGTTGGGAAGGGCGATCGGTGCGGGCCTCTTCGCTATTACGCCA
GTCGACCGCCAATTCAATATGGCGTATATGGACTCATGCCAATTCAATATGGTGGATCTGGACCTGTGCC
AATTCAATATGGCGTATATGGACTCGTGCCAATTCAATATGGTGGATCTGGACCCCAGCCAATTCAATAT
GGCGGACTTGGCACCATGCCAATTCAATATGGCGGACCTGGCACTGTGCCAACTGGGGAGGGGTCTACTT
GGCACGGTGCCAAGTTTGAGGAGGGGTCTTGGCCCTGTGCCAAGTCCGCCATATTGAATTGGCATGGTGC
CAATAATGGCGGCCATATTGGCTATATGCCAGGATCAATATATAGGCAATATCCAATATGGCCCTATGCC
AATATGGCTATTGGCCAGGTTCAATACTATGTATTGGCCCTATGCCATATAGTATTCCATATATGGGTTT
TCCTATTGACGTAGATAGCCCCTCCCAATGGGCGGTCCCATATACCATATATGGGGCTTCCTAATACCGC
CCATAGCCACTCCCCCATTGACGTCAATGGTCTCTATATATGGTCTTTCCTATTGACGTCATATGGGCGG
TCCTATTGACGTATATGGCGCCTCCCCCATTGACGTCAATTACGGTAAATGGCCCGCCTGGCTCAATGCC
CATTGACGTCAATAGGACCACCCACCATTGACGTCAATGGGATGGCTCATTGCCCATTCATATCCGTTCT
CACGCCCCCTATTGACGTCAATGACGGTAAATGGCCCACTTGGCAGTACATCAATATCTATTAATAGTAA
CTTGGCAAGTACATTACTATTGGAAGTACGCCAGGGTACATTGGCAGTACTCCCATTGACGTCAATGGCG
GTAAATGGCCCGCGATGGCTGCCAAGTACATCCCCATTGACGTCAATGGGGAGGGGCAATGACGCAAATG
GGCGTTCCATTGACGTAAATGGGCGGTAGGCGTGCCTAATGGGAGGTCTATATAAGCAATGCTCGTTTAG
GGAA
